>Addgene plasmid #111096 | pCR1110 | addgene full sequence | sequence record 211680 | Addgene NGS Result
ATATACGCGTTGACATTGATTATTGACTAGTTATTAATAGTAATCAATTACGGGGTCATTAGTTCATAGC
CCATATATGGAGTTCCGCGTTACATAACTTACGGTAAATGGCCCGCCTGGCTGACCGCCCAACGACCCCC
GCCCATTGACGTCAATAATGACGTATGTTCCCATAGTAACGCCAATAGGGACTTTCCATTGACGTCAATG
GGTGGAGTATTTACGGTAAACTGCCCACTTGGCAGTACATCAAGTGTATCATATGCCAAGTACGCCCCCT
ATTGACGTCAATGACGGTAAATGGCCCGCCTGGCATTATGCCCAGTACATGACCTTATGGGACTTTCCTA
CTTGGCAGTACATCTACGTATTAGTCATCGCTATTACCATGGTGATGCGGTTTTGGCAGTACATCAATGG
GCGTGGATAGCGGTTTGACTCACGGGGATTTCCAAGTCTCCACCCCATTGACGTCAATGGGAGTTTGTTT
TGGCACCAAAATCAACGGGACTTTCCAAAATGTCGTAACAACTCCGCCCCATTGACGCAAATGGGCGGTA
GGCGTGTACGGTGGGAGGTCTATATAAGCAGCGCGTTTTGCCTGTACTGGGTCTCTCTGGTTAGACCAGA
TCTGAGCCTGGGAGCTCTCTGGCTAACTAGGGAACCCACTGCTTAAGCCTCAATAAAGCTTGCCTTGAGT
GCTTCAAGTAGTGTGTGCCCGTCTGTTGTGTGACTCTGGTAACTAGAGATCCCTCAGACCCTTTTAGTCA
GTGTGGAAAATCTCTAGCAGTGGCGCCCGAACAGGGACTTGAAAGCGAAAGGGAAACCAGAGGAGCTCTC
TCGACGCAGGACTCGGCTTGCTGAAGCGCGCACGGCAAGAGGCGAGGGGCGGCGACTGGTGAGTACGCCA
AAAATTTTGACTAGCGGAGGCTAGAAGGAGAGAGATGGGTGCGAGAGCGTCAGTATTAAGCGGGGGAGAA
TTAGATCGCGATGGGAAAAAATTCGGTTAAGGCCAGGGGGAAAGAAAAAATATAAATTAAAACATATAGT
ATGGGCAAGCAGGGAGCTAGAACGATTCGCAGTTAATCCTGGCCTGTTAGAAACATCAGAAGGCTGTAGA
CAAATACTGGGACAGCTACAACCATCCCTTCAGACAGGATCAGAAGAACTTAGATCATTATATAATACAG
TAGCAACCCTCTATTGTGTGCATCAAAGGATAGAGATAAAAGACACCAAGGAAGCTTTAGACAAGATAGA
GGAAGAGCAAAACAAAAGTAAGACCACCGCACAGCAAGCGGCCGGCCGCTGATCTTCAGACCTGGAGGAG
GAGATATGAGGGACAATTGGAGAAGTGAATTATATAAATATAAAGTAGTAAAAATTGAACCATTAGGAGT
AGCACCCACCAAGGCAAAGAGAAGAGTGGTGCAGAGAGAAAAAAGAGCAGTGGGAATAGGAGCTTTGTTC
CTTGGGTTCTTGGGAGCAGCAGGAAGCACTATGGGCGCAGCGTCAATGACGCTGACGGTACAGGCCAGAC
AATTATTGTCTGGTATAGTGCAGCAGCAGAACAATTTGCTGAGGGCTATTGAGGCGCAACAGCATCTGTT
GCAACTCACAGTCTGGGGCATCAAGCAGCTCCAGGCAAGAATCCTGGCTGTGGAAAGATACCTAAAGGAT
CAACAGCTCCTGGGGATTTGGGGTTGCTCTGGAAAACTCATTTGCACCACTGCTGTGCCTTGGAATGCTA
GTTGGAGTAATAAATCTCTGGAACAGATTTGGAATCACACGACCTGGATGGAGTGGGACAGAGAAATTAA
CAATTACACAAGCTTAATACACTCCTTAATTGAAGAATCGCAAAACCAGCAAGAAAAGAATGAACAAGAA
TTATTGGAATTAGATAAATGGGCAAGTTTGTGGAATTGGTTTAACATAACAAATTGGCTGTGGTATATAA
AATTATTCATAATGATAGTAGGAGGCTTGGTAGGTTTAAGAATAGTTTTTGCTGTACTTTCTATAGTGAA
TAGAGTTAGGCAGGGATATTCACCATTATCGTTTCAGACCCACCTCCCAACCCCGAGGGGACCCGACAGG
CCCGAAGGAATAGAAGAAGAAGGTGGAGAGAGAGACAGAGACAGATCCATTCGATTAGTGAACGGATCGG
CACTGCGTGCGCCAATTCTGCAGACAAATGGCAGTATTCATCCACAATTTTAAAAGAAAAGGGGGGATTG
GGGGGTACAGTGCAGGGGAAAGAATAGTAGACATAATAGCAACAGACATACAAACTAAAGAATTACAAAA
ACAAATTACAAAAATTCAAAATTTTCGGGTTTATTACAGGGACAGCAGAGATCCAGTTTGGTTAGTACCG
GGCCCGCCCTGCAGGTCTAGAGATCCGACGCGCCATCTCTAGGCCCGCGCCGGCCCCCTCGCACGGACTT
GTGGGAGAAGCTCGGCTACTCCCCTGCCCCGGTTAATTTGCATATAATATTTCCTAGTAACTATAGAGGC
TTAATGTGCGATAAAAGACAGATAATCTGTTCTTTTTAATACTAGCTACATTTTACATGATAGGCTTGGA
TTTCTATAACTTCGTATAGCATACATTATACGAAGTTATAAACAGCACAAAAGGAAACTCACCCTAACTG
TAAAGTAATTGTGTGTTTTGAGACTATAAGTATCCCTTGGAGAACCACCTTGTTGGCACGCAGACTCCTA
GCGGAGTTTAAGAGCTAAGCTGGAAACAGCATAGCAAGTTTAAATAAGGCTAGTCCGTTATCAACTTGAA
AAAGTGGCACCGAGTCGGTGCTTTTTTTCTCGAGTACTAGGATCCATTAGGCGGCCGCCCTGCAGGGTGG
ATAACCGTATTACCGCCATGCATGTGCCCGTCAGTGGGCAGAGCGCACATCGCCCACAGTCCCCGAGAAG
TTGGGGGGAGGGGTCGGCAATTGAACCGGTGCCTAGAGAAGGTGGCGCGGGGTAAACTGGGAAAGTGATG
TCGTGTACTGGCTCCGCCTTTTTCCCGAGGGTGGGGGAGAACCGTATATAAGTGCAGTAGTCGCCGTGAA
CGTTCTTTTTCGCAACGGGTTTGCCGCCAGAACACAGGTAAGTGCCGTGTGTGGTTCCCGCGGGCCTGGC
CTCTTTACGGGTTATGGCCCTTGCGTGCCTTGAATTACTTCCACCTGGCTGCAGTACGTGATTCTTGATC
CCGAGCTTCGGGTTGGAAGTGGGTGGGAGAGTTCGAGGCCTTGCGCTTAAGGAGCCCCTTCGCCTCGTGC
TTGAGTTGAGGCCTGGCCTGGGCGCTGGGGCCGCCGCGTGCGAATCTGGTGGCACCTTCGCGCCTGTCTC
GCTGCTTTCGATAAGTCTCTAGCCATTTAAAATTTTTGATGACCTGCTGCGACGCTTTTTTTCTGGCAAG
ATAGTCTTGTAAATGCGGGCCAAGATCTGCACACTGGTATTTCGGTTTTTGGGGCCGCGGGCGGCGACGG
GGCCCGTGCGTCCCAGCGCACATGTTCGGCGAGGCGGGGCCTGCGAGCGCGGCCACCGAGAATCGGACGG
GGGTAGTCTCAAGCTGGCCGGCCTGCTCTGGTGCCTGGCCTCGCGCCGCCGTGTATCGCCCCGCCCTGGG
CGGCAAGGCTGGCCCGGTCGGCACCAGTTGCGTGAGCGGAAAGATGGCCGCTTCCCGGCCCTGCTGCAGG
GAGCTCAAAATGGAGGACGCGGCGCTCGGGAGAGCGGGCGGGTGAGTCACCCACACAAAGGAAAAGGGCC
TTTCCGTCCTCAGCCGTCGCTTCATGTGACTCCACGGAGTACCGGGCGCCGTCCAGGCACCTCGATTAGT
TCTCGCGCTTTTGGAGTACGTCGTCTTTAGGTTGGGGGGAGGGGTTTTATGCGATGGAGTTTCCCCACAC
TGAGTGGGTGGAGACTGAAGTTAGGCCAGCTTGGCACTTGATGTAATTCTCCTTGGAATTTGCCCTTTTT
GAGTTTGGATCTTGGTTCATTCTCAAGCCTCAGACAGTGGTTCAAAGTTTTTTTCTTCCATTTCAGGTGT
CGTGAGCTAGCCCACCATGACCGAGTACAAGCCCACGGTGCGCCTCGCCACCCGCGACGACGTCCCCCGG
GCCGTACGCACCCTCGCCGCCGCGTTCGCCGACTACCCCGCCACGCGCCACACCGTCGACCCGGACCGCC
ACATCGAGCGGGTCACCGAGCTGCAAGAACTCTTCCTCACGCGCGTCGGGCTCGACATCGGCAAGGTGTG
GGTCGCGGACGACGGCGCCGCGGTGGCGGTCTGGACCACGCCGGAGAGCGTCGAAGCGGGGGCGGTGTTC
GCCGAGATCGGCCCGCGCATGGCCGAGTTGAGCGGTTCCCGGCTGGCCGCGCAGCAACAGATGGAAGGCC
TCCTGGCGCCGCACCGGCCCAAGGAGCCCGCGTGGTTCCTGGCCACCGTCGGCGTCTCGCCCGACCACCA
GGGCAAGGGTCTGGGCAGCGCCGTCGTGCTCCCCGGAGTGGAGGCGGCCGAGCGCGCCGGGGTGCCCGCC
TTCCTGGAGACCTCCGCGCCCCGCAACCTCCCCTTCTACGAGCGGCTCGGCTTCACCGTCACCGCCGACG
TCGAGGTGCCCGAAGGACCGCGCACCTGGTGCATGACCCGCAAGCCCGGTGCCGGATCGGGAGAGGGCAG
AGGAAGTCTGCTAACATGCGGTGACGTCGAGGAGAATCCTGGCCCACCGGTCGCCACCATGGTGAGCAAG
GGCGAGGAGCTGTTCACCGGGGTGGTGCCCATCCTGGTCGAGCTGGACGGCGACGTAAACGGCCACAAGT
TCAGCGTGTCCGGCGAGGGCGAGGGCGATGCCACCTACGGCAAGCTGACCCTGAAGTTCATCTGCACCAC
CGGCAAGCTGCCGGTGCCCTGGCCCACCCTCGTGACCACCCTGACCCATGGCGTGCAGTGCTTCAGCCGC
TACCCCGACCACATGAAGCAGCACGACTTCTTCAAGTCCGCCATGCCCGAAGGCTACGTCCAGGAGCGCA
CCATCTTCTTCAAGGACGACGGCAACTACAAGACCCGCGCCGAGGTGAAGTTCGAGGGCGACACCCTGGT
GAACCGCATCGAGCTGAAGGGCATCGACTTCAAGGAGGACGGCAACATCCTGGGGCACAAGCTGGAGTAC
AACTACAACAGCCACAACGTCTATATCATGGCCGACAAGCAGAAGAACGGCATCAAGGTGAACTTCAAGA
TCCGCCACAACATCGAGGACGGCAGCGTGCAGCTCGCCGACCACTACCAGCAGAACACCCCCATCGGCGA
CGGCCCCGTGCTGCTGCCCGACAACCACTACCTGAGCACCCAGTCCAAGCTGAGTAAAGACCCCAACGAG
AAGCGCGATCACATGGTCCTGCTGGAGTTCGTGACCGCCGCCGGGATCACTCTCGGCATGGACGAGCTGT
ACAAGTAAGAATTCGTCGAGGGACCTAATAACTTCGTATAGCATACATTATACGAAGTTATACATGTTTA
AGGGTTCCGGTTCCACTAGGTACAATTCGATATCAAGCTTATCGATAATCAACCTCTGGATTACAAAATT
TGTGAAAGATTGACTGGTATTCTTAACTATGTTGCTCCTTTTACGCTATGTGGATACGCTGCTTTAATGC
CTTTGTATCATGCTATTGCTTCCCGTATGGCTTTCATTTTCTCCTCCTTGTATAAATCCTGGTTGCTGTC
TCTTTATGAGGAGTTGTGGCCCGTTGTCAGGCAACGTGGCGTGGTGTGCACTGTGTTTGCTGACGCAACC
CCCACTGGTTGGGGCATTGCCACCACCTGTCAGCTCCTTTCCGGGACTTTCGCTTTCCCCCTCCCTATTG
CCACGGCGGAACTCATCGCCGCCTGCCTTGCCCGCTGCTGGACAGGGGCTCGGCTGTTGGGCACTGACAA
TTCCGTGGTGTTGTCGGGGAAATCATCGTCCTTTCCTTGGCTGCTCGCCTGTGTTGCCACCTGGATTCTG
CGCGGGACGTCCTTCTGCTACGTCCCTTCGGCCCTCAATCCAGCGGACCTTCCTTCCCGCGGCCTGCTGC
CGGCTCTGCGGCCTCTTCCGCGTCTTCGCCTTCGCCCTCAGACGAGTCGGATCTCCCTTTGGGCCGCCTC
CCCGCATCGATACCGTCGACCTCGATCGAGACCTAGAAAAACATGGAGCAATCACAAGTAGCAATACAGC
AGCTACCAATGCTGATTGTGCCTGGCTAGAAGCACAAGAGGAGGAGGAGGTGGGTTTTCCAGTCACACCT
CAGGTACCTTTAAGACCAATGACTTACAAGGCAGCTGTAGATCTTAGCCACTTTTTAAAAGAAAAGGGGG
GACTGGAAGGGCTAATTCACTCCCAACGAAGACAAGATATCCTTGATCTGTGGATCTACCACACACAAGG
CTACTTCCCTGATTGGCAGAACTACACACCAGGGCCAGGGATCAGATATCCACTGACCTTTGGATGGTGC
TACAAGCTAGTACCAGTTGAGCAAGAGAAGGTAGAAGAAGCCAATGAAGGAGAGAACACCCGCTTGTTAC
ACCCTGTGAGCCTGCATGGGATGGATGACCCGGAGAGAGAAGTATTAGAGTGGAGGTTTGACAGCCGCCT
AGCATTTCATCACATGGCCCGAGAGCTGCATCCGGACTGTACTGGGTCTCTCTGGTTAGACCAGATCTGA
GCCTGGGAGCTCTCTGGCTAACTAGGGAACCCACTGCTTAAGCCTCAATAAAGCTTGCCTTGAGTGCTTC
AAGTAGTGTGTGCCCGTCTGTTGTGTGACTCTGGTAACTAGAGATCCCTCAGACCCTTTTAGTCAGTGTG
GAAAATCTCTAGCAGCATGTGAGCAAAAGGCCAGCAAAAGGCCAGGAACCGTAAAAAGGCCGCGTTGCTG
GCGTTTTTCCATAGGCTCCGCCCCCCTGACGAGCATCACAAAAATCGACGCTCAAGTCAGAGGTGGCGAA
ACCCGACAGGACTATAAAGATACCAGGCGTTTCCCCCTGGAAGCTCCCTCGTGCGCTCTCCTGTTCCGAC
CCTGCCGCTTACCGGATACCTGTCCGCCTTTCTCCCTTCGGGAAGCGTGGCGCTTTCTCATAGCTCACGC
TGTAGGTATCTCAGTTCGGTGTAGGTCGTTCGCTCCAAGCTGGGCTGTGTGCACGAACCCCCCGTTCAGC
CCGACCGCTGCGCCTTATCCGGTAACTATCGTCTTGAGTCCAACCCGGTAAGACACGACTTATCGCCACT
GGCAGCAGCCACTGGTAACAGGATTAGCAGAGCGAGGTATGTAGGCGGTGCTACAGAGTTCTTGAAGTGG
TGGCCTAACTACGGCTACACTAGAAGAACAGTATTTGGTATCTGCGCTCTGCTGAAGCCAGTTACCTTCG
GAAAAAGAGTTGGTAGCTCTTGATCCGGCAAACAAACCACCGCTGGTAGCGGTGGTTTTTTTGTTTGCAA
GCAGCAGATTACGCGCAGAAAAAAAGGATCTCAAGAAGATCCTTTGATCTTTTCTACGGGGTCTGACGCT
CAGTGGAACGAAAACTCACGTTAAGGGATTTTGGTCATGAGATTATCAAAAAGGATCTTCACCTAGATCC
TTTTAAATTAAAAATGAAGTTTTAAATCAATCTAAAGTATATATGAGTAAACTTGGTCTGACAGTTACCA
ATGCTTAATCAGTGAGGCACCTATCTCAGCGATCTGTCTATTTCGTTCATCCATAGTTGCCTGACTCCCC
GTCGTGTAGATAACTACGATACGGGAGGGCTTACCATCTGGCCCCAGTGCTGCAATGATACCGCGAGACC
CACGCTCACCGGCTCCAGATTTATCAGCAATAAACCAGCCAGCCGGAAGGGCCGAGCGCAGAAGTGGTCC
TGCAACTTTATCCGCCTCCATCCAGTCTATTAATTGTTGCCGGGAAGCTAGAGTAAGTAGTTCGCCAGTT
AATAGTTTGCGCAACGTTGTTGCCATTGCTACAGGCATCGTGGTGTCACGCTCGTCGTTTGGTATGGCTT
CATTCAGCTCCGGTTCCCAACGATCAAGGCGAGTTACATGATCCCCCATGTTGTGCAAAAAAGCGGTTAG
CTCCTTCGGTCCTCCGATCGTTGTCAGAAGTAAGTTGGCCGCAGTGTTATCACTCATGGTTATGGCAGCA
CTGCATAATTCTCTTACTGTCATGCCATCCGTAAGATGCTTTTCTGTGACTGGTGAGTACTCAACCAAGT
CATTCTGAGAATAGTGTATGCGGCGACCGAGTTGCTCTTGCCCGGCGTCAATACGGGATAATACCGCGCC
ACATAGCAGAACTTTAAAAGTGCTCATCATTGGAAAACGTTCTTCGGGGCGAAAACTCTCAAGGATCTTA
CCGCTGTTGAGATCCAGTTCGATGTAACCCACTCGTGCACCCAACTGATCTTCAGCATCTTTTACTTTCA
CCAGCGTTTCTGGGTGAGCAAAAACAGGAAGGCAAAATGCCGCAAAAAAGGGAATAAGGGCGACACGGAA
ATGTTGAATACTCATACTCTTCCTTTTTCAATATTATTGAAGCATTTATCAGGGTTATTGTCTCATGAGC
GGATACATATTTGAATGTATTTAGAAAAATAAACAAATAGGGGTTCCGCGCACATTTCCCCGAAAAGTGC
CACCTGACGTCGACGGATCGGGAGATCTCCCGATCCCCTATGGTGCACTCTCAGTACAATCTGCTCTGAT
GCCGCATAGTTAAGCCAGTATCTGCTCCCTGCTTGTGTGTTGGAGGTCGCTGAGTAGTGCGCGAGCAAAA
TTTAAGCTACAACAAGGCAAGGCTTGACCGACAATTGCATGAAGAATCTGCTTAGGGTTAGGCGTTTTGC
GCTGCTTCGCGATGTACGGGCCAG
Features (pLannotate 1.2.2; 23 found; start..end, strand, type, name):
     12..391     +  enhancer       CMV enhancer: human cytomegalovirus immediate early enhancer
    392..591     +  promoter       CMV promoter: human cytomegalovirus (CMV) immediate early promoter
    609..789     +  LTR            5' LTR (truncated): truncated 5' long terminal repeat (LTR) from HIV-1
    836..961     +  misc_feature   HIV-1 Ψ: packaging signal of human immunodeficiency virus type 1
    945..1283    +  CDS            HIV-1 gag (fragment): gag protein from human immunodeficiency virus 1; gag
   1458..1691    +  misc_feature   RRE: The Rev response element (RRE) of HIV-1 allows for Rev-dependent mRNA export from the nucleus to the cytoplasm.
   2068..2168    +  CDS            Rev (fragment): human immunodeficiency virus 1 (HIV-1) Rev protein; rev; enhances nuclear export of unspliced and incompletely spliced viral mRNAs
   2218..2335    +  misc_feature   cPPT/CTS: central polypurine tract and central termination sequence of HIV-1
   2596..2629    +  protein_bind   loxP: Cre-mediated recombination occurs in the 8-bp core sequence (GCATACAT). Cre recombinase
   2754..2821    +  misc_RNA       tracrRNA (fragment): trans-activating CRISPR RNA for the Streptococcus pyogenes CRISPR/Cas9 system
   2894..4065    +  promoter       EF-1α promoter: strong constitutive promoter for human elongation factor EF-1α
   4077..4673    +  CDS            PuroR: puromycin N-acetyltransferase; pac from Streptomyces alboniger; confers resistance to puromycin
   4749..5468    +  CDS            mEGFP: enhanced GFP with monomerizing A206K mutation (Zacharias et al., 2002) mammalian codon-optimized
   5488..5521    +  protein_bind   loxP: Cre-mediated recombination occurs in the 8-bp core sequence (GCATACAT). Cre recombinase
   5554..5577    +  misc_feature   MCS (fragment): pBluescript multiple cloning site
   5577..6165    +  misc_feature   WPRE: woodchuck hepatitis virus posttranscriptional regulatory element
   6166..6185    +  misc_feature   MCS (fragment): pBluescript multiple cloning site
   6187..6687    +  CDS            nef (fragment): NEF_HV1LA - Experimental evidence at protein level: Swiss-Prot protein existence level 1. Extracellular Nef protein targets CD4(+) T-lymphocytes for apoptosis by interacting with CXCR4 surface receptors. From Human immunodeficiency virus type 1 group M subtype B (isolate Lai) (HIV-1).
   6694..6874    +  LTR            5' LTR (truncated): truncated 5' long terminal repeat (LTR) from HIV-1
   6936..7524    -  rep_origin     ori: high-copy-number ColE1/pMB1/pBR322/pUC origin of replication
   7695..8555    -  CDS            AmpR: β-lactamase; bla; confers resistance to ampicillin, carbenicillin, and related antibiotics
   8556..8660    -  promoter       AmpR promoter: bla
   8719..8771    -  misc_feature   bom (fragment): basis of mobility region from pBR322
