[The description below was written by a language model from this plasmid's Addgene catalogue record and pLannotate feature annotations shown in this document.]
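Description:
pCR1110 is a lentiviral guide RNA expression plasmid built on the pCR1068 backbone, carrying a single sgRNA directed against human BLM, the RecQ-family helicase gene. The guide's name follows the P1P2 promoter-based naming used in CRISPR interference libraries, which suggests a transcription-start-site-targeting guide, although the record itself says only that the plasmid expresses this sgRNA. In bacteria the plasmid replicates from a high-copy ColE1/pUC-type origin and is selected with ampicillin through the bla gene. A recombination-tolerant strain is listed for growth, as is usual for plasmids with repeated LTR sequences.

The viral portion has a third-generation layout. A CMV enhancer/promoter replaces the native U3 to drive genomic RNA from a truncated HIV-1 5' LTR. This is followed by the Ψ packaging signal with a gag fragment, the RRE for Rev-dependent nuclear export, and the cPPT/CTS. Downstream sits an S. pyogenes Cas9 tracrRNA-derived scaffold fragment marking the sgRNA cassette. The annotation does not identify the promoter driving the guide, so this element is not stated in the record. An EF-1α promoter then drives puromycin N-acetyltransferase and monomeric EGFP, allowing drug selection and fluorescent tracking of transduced cells. The gap between the two coding sequences is unannotated, so how they are linked is not stated. Two loxP sites flank the region from the sgRNA scaffold through mEGFP, which should permit Cre-mediated excision of the cassette. A WPRE enhances transcript expression, and a nef fragment and a truncated LTR close the provirus.

The construct comes from a study of the role of the Fanconi anemia pathway in Cas9 genome editing in human cells, where it would serve to perturb BLM in cells expressing a Cas9-based effector supplied separately.
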