Addgene plasmid #111096: pCR1110
Purpose: Expresses BLM_+_91260645.23-P1P2 sgRNA in pCR1068
Depositing lab: Jacob Corn. Depositing organization: University of California, Berkeley. Publication: CRISPR-Cas9 genome editing in human cells occurs via the Fanconi anemia pathway. Richardson CD, Kazane KR, Feng SJ, Zelin E, Bray NL, Schafer AJ, Floor SN, Corn JE. Nat Genet. 2018 Aug;50(8):1132-1139. doi: 10.1038/s41588-018-0174-0. Epub 2018 Jul 27. PubMed 30054595.
Backbone
  Vector backbone: pCR1068
  Vector type: Lentiviral
Growth in bacteria
  Bacterial resistance: Ampicillin, 100 μg/mL
  Growth temperature: 37°C
  Growth strain: NEB Stable
  Copy number: High Copy
Gene/Insert
  Gene/Insert name: BLM gRNA
  gRNA/shRNA sequence: GCACGCAGACTCCTAGCGGA
  Species: H. sapiens (human)
  Entrez Gene: BLM (a.k.a. BS, MGRISCE1, RECQ2, RECQL2, RECQL3)
  Cloning method: Restriction Enzyme; 5′ cloning site Unknown (unknown if destroyed)
Terms and licenses: Academic/Nonprofit Terms; Industry Terms: Not Available to Industry
How to cite: pCR1110 was a gift from Jacob Corn (Addgene plasmid # 111096 ; http://n2t.net/addgene:111096 ; RRID:Addgene_111096)
